>Addgene plasmid #224185 | AiP14647 - pAAV-AiE0452h-minBG-jGCaMP8s-WPRE3-BGHpA (Alias: CN4647) | addgene full sequence | sequence record 450137 | Addgene NGS Result
CCTGCAGGCAGCTGCGCGCTCGCTCGCTCACTGAGGCCGCCCGGGCGTCGGGCGACCTTTGGTCGCCCGG
CCTCAGTGAGCGAGCGAGCGCGCAGAGAGGGAGTGGCCAACTCCATCACTAGGGGTTCCTGCGGCCGCAC
GCGTAGGGAGGAACTAAAGTCCATTCATATGTCCATATTCTCAATTTGGGAAAAAATGTGGCTTTGTCTT
CATCCTCTTTTCCTGAGTGTATAAGGCCAGAAGCCAAAGGCAAGAGCAGGACATTCCAGGAGCCTTTATG
ATTGCTCTAAGTCACATCTGCTCTCGAGCTCCCATTCCACTGTGAAAAATACCTAGTCTTGAACTTTGGA
GTTCCAAATTCCACATGATCGACTTCCTCAAGGCTTTTCACTTGACGAACAAATTGCATGCCAAGAAATC
GTCAAAATTCTATCAAGCTTAATTATGCAATTTCTGTCTATAAATGACATACCTCCTGTACCCTATGACA
CCCACCTATGCACTAATAAGATGTGACAGCTGCATCACCAACAAAGCCTCCCCCGCCTGCCATTCTCTTC
GGAGGTGAGCACCTCCTGCTCGGGAGGAACTGACAGCCCCTTTCAGAAATGTGAAGGCAGTGAAGTCCCA
AACCAGAAACAGTGTGACCACCTAGGCTCACCCAAGGACCGTCCTGTGCTTCTGGGCAACCAATGGATGT
AGGGGGTTAGGAGGCAGTGGGGATTCGTCAGAGCTCGGGCTGGGCATAAAAGTCAGGGCAGAGCCATCTA
TTGCTTACATTTGCTTCTGGGATCCAGATCTTTCGAAGCTAGCCACCATGCATCATCACCATCATCACAC
GCGTCGCAAGAAGACCTTCAAGGAGGTGGCCACCGCCGTGAAGATCATCGCCATGCTGATGGGCCTGAAG
ATCAACGTCTATATCAAGGCCGACAAGCAGAAGAACGGCATCAAGGCGAACTTCCACATCCGCCACAACA
TCGAGGACGGCGGCGTGCAGCTCGCCTACCACTACCAGCAGAACACCCCCATCGGCGACGGCCCCGTGCT
GCTGCCCGACAACCACTACCTGAGCGTGGAGTCCAAACTTTCGAAAGACCCCAACGAGAAGCGCGATCAC
ATGGTCCTGCTGGAGTTCGTGACCGCCGCCGGGATCACTCTCGGCATGGACGAGCTGTACAAGGGCGGTA
CCGGAGGGAGCATGGTGAGCAAGGGCGAGGAGCTGTTCACCGGGGTGGTGCCCATCCTGGTCGAGCTGGA
CGGCGACGTAAACGGCCACAAGTTCAGCGTGTCCGGCGAGGGTGAGGGCGATGCCACCTACGGCAAGCTG
ACCCTGAAGTTCATCTGCACCACCGGCAAGCTGCCCGTGCCCTGGCCCACCCTCGTGACCACCCTGACCT
ACGGCGTGCAGTGCTTCAGCCGCTACCCCGACCACATGAAGCAGCACGACTTCTTCAAGTCCGCCATGCC
CGAAGGCTACATCCAGGAGCGCACCATCTTCTTCAAGGACGACGGCAACTACAAGACCCGCGCCGAGGTG
AAGTTCGAGGGCGACACCCTGGTGAACCGCATCGAGCTGAAGGGCATCGACTTCAAGGAGGACGGCAACA
TCCTGGGGCACAAGCTGGAGTACAACCTGCCGGACCAACTGACTGAAGAGCAGATCGCAGAATACAAAGA
GGCTTTCTCCCTATTTGACAAGGACGGGGATGGGACAATAACAACCAAGGAGCTGGGGACGGTGATGCGG
TCTCTCGGACACAACCCCACAGAAGCAGAGCTGCAGGACATGATCAATGAAGTAGATGCCGACGGTGACG
GCACAATCGACTTCCCTGAGTTCCTGACAATGATGGCAAGAAAAATGAAATACAGGGACACGGAAGAAGA
AATTAGAGAAGCGTTCGGTGTGTTTGATAAGGATGGCAATGGCTACATCAGTGCAGCAGAGCTTCGCCAC
GTGATGACAAACCTTGGAGAGAAGTTAACAGATGAAGAGGTTGATGAAATGATCAGGGAAGCAGACATCG
ATGGGGATGGTCAGGTAAACTACGAAGAGTTTGTACAAATGATGACAGCGAAGTAAGGCGCGCCGCGGCC
GCGAATTCGATATCATAATCAACCTCTGGATTACAAAATTTGTGAAAGATTGACTGGTATTCTTAACTAT
GTTGCTCCTTTTACGCTATGTGGATACGCTGCTTTAATGCCTTTGTATCATGCTATTGCTTCCCGTATGG
CTTTCATTTTCTCCTCCTTGTATAAATCCTGGTTAGTTCTTGCCACGGCGGAACTCATCGCCGCCTGCCT
TGCCCGCTGCTGGACAGGGGCTCGGCTGTTGGGCACTGACAATTCCGTGGCTCGAGAGATCTTCGACTGT
GCCTTCTAGTTGCCAGCCATCTGTTGTTTGCCCCTCCCCCGTGCCTTCCTTGACCCTGGAAGGTGCCACT
CCCACTGTCCTTTCCTAATAAAATGAGGAAATTGCATCGCATTGTCTGAGTAGGTGTCATTCTATTCTGG
GGGGTGGGGTGGGGCAGGACAGCAAGGGGGAGGATTGGGAAGACAATAGCAGGCATGAGATCTCACGTGC
GGACCGAGCGGCCGCAGGAACCCCTAGTGATGGAGTTGGCCACTCCCTCTCTGCGCGCTCGCTCGCTCAC
TGAGGCCGGGCGACCAAAGGTCGCCCGACGCCCGGGCTTTGCCCGGGCGGCCTCAGTGAGCGAGCGAGCG
CGCAGCTGCCTGCAGGGGCGCCTGATGCGGTATTTTCTCCTTACGCATCTGTGCGGTATTTCACACCGCA
TA
[95 nt withheld, positions 2803-2897]
T
[46 nt withheld, positions 2899-2944]
C
[141 nt withheld, positions 2946-3086]
CCTTTGACGTTGGAGTCCACGTTCTTT
[37 nt withheld, positions 3114-3150]
ACTCTATCTCGGGCTATTCTTTTGATTTATAAGGGATTTTGCCGATTTCGGTCTATTGGTTAAAAAATGA
GCTGATTTAACAAAAATTTAACGCGAATTTTAACAAAATATTAACGTTTACAATTTTATGGTGCACTCTC
AGTACAATCTGCTCTGATGCCGCATAGTTAAGCCAGCCCCGACACCCGCCAACACCCGCTGACGCGCCCT
GACGGGCTTGTCTGCTCCCGGCATCCGCTTACAGACAAGCTGTGACCGTCTCCGGGAGCTGCATGTGTCA
GAGGTTTTCACCGTCATCACCGAAACGCGCGAGACGAAAGGGCCTCGTGATACGCCTATTTTTATAGGTT
AATGTCATGATAATAATGGTTTCTTAGACGTCAGGTGGCACTTTTCGGGGAAATGTGCGCGGAACCCCTA
TTTGTTTATTTTTCTAAATACATTCAAATATGTATCCGCTCATGAGACAATAACCCTGATAAATGCTTCA
ATAATATTGAAAAAGGAAGAGTATGAGTATTCAACATTTCCGTGTCGCCCTTATTCCCTTTTTTGCGGCA
TTTTGCCTTCCTGTTTTTGCTCACCCAGAAACGCTGGTGAAAGTAAAAGATGCTGAAGATCAGTTGGGTG
CACGAGTGGGTTACATCGAACTGGATCTCAACAGCGGTAAGATCCTTGAGAGTTTTCGCCCCGAAGAACG
TTTTCCAATGATGAGCACTTTTAAAGTTCTGCTATGTGGCGCGGTATTATCCCGTATTGACGCCGGGCAA
GAGCAACTCGGTCGCCGCATACACTATTCTCAGAATGACTTGGTTGAGTACTCACCAGTCACAGAAAAGC
ATCTTACGGATGGCATGACAGTAAGAGAATTATGCAGTGCTGCCATAACCATGAGTGATAACACTGCGGC
CAACTTACTTCTGACAACGATCGGAGGACCGAAGGAGCTAACCGCTTTTTTGCACAACATGGGGGATCAT
GTAACTCGCCTTGATCGTTGGGAACCGGAGCTGAATGAAGCCATACCAAACGACGAGCGTGACACCACGA
TGCCTGTAGCAATGGCAACAACGTTGCGCAAACTATTAACTGGCGAACTACTTACTCTAGCTTCCCGGCA
ACAATTAATAGACTGGATGGAGGCGGATAAAGTTGCAGGACCACTTCTGCGCTCGGCCCTTCCGGCTGGC
TGGTTTATTGCTGATAAATCTGGAGCCGGTGAGCGTGGGTCTCGCGGTATCATTGCAGCACTGGGGCCAG
ATGGTAAGCCCTCCCGTATCGTAGTTATCTACACGACGGGGAGTCAGGCAACTATGGATGAACGAAATAG
ACAGATCGCTGAGATAGGTGCCTCACTGATTAAGCATTGGTAACTGTCAGACCAAGTTTACTCATATATA
CTTTAGATTGATTTAAAACTTCATTTTTAATTTAAAAGGATCTAGGTGAAGATCCTTTTTGATAATCTCA
TGACCAAAATCCCTTAACGTGAGTTTTCGTTCCACTGAGCGTCAGACCCCGTAGAAAAGATCAAAGGATC
TTCTTGAGATCCTTTTTTTCTGCGCGTAATCTGCTGCTTGCAAACAAAAAAACCACCGCTACCAGCGGTG
GTTTGTTTGCCGGATCAAGAGCTACCAACTCTTTTTCCGAAGGTAACTGGCTTCAGCAGAGCGCAGATAC
CAAATACTGTTCTTCTAGTGTAGCCGTAGTTAGGCCACCACTTCAAGAACTCTGTAGCACCGCCTACATA
CCTCGCTCTGCTAATCCTGTTACCAGTGGCTGCTGCCAGTGGCGATAAGTCGTGTCTTACCGGGTTGGAC
TCAAGACGATAGTTACCGGATAAGGCGCAGCGGTCGGGCTGAACGGGGGGTTCGTGCACACAGCCCAGCT
TGGAGCGAACGACCTACACCGAACTGAGATACCTACAGCGTGAGCTATGAGAAAGCGCCACGCTTCCCGA
AGGGAGAAAGGCGGACAGGTATCCGGTAAGCGGCAGGGTCGGAACAGGAGAGCGCACGAGGGAGCTTCCA
GGGGGAAACGCCTGGTATCTTTATAGTCCTGTCGGGTTTCGCCACCTCTGACTTGAGCGTCGATTTTTGT
GATGCTCGTCAGGGGGGCGGAGCCTATGGAAAAACGCCAGCAACGCGGCCTTTTTACGGTTCCTGGCCTT
TTGCTGGCCTTTTGCTCACATGT
Features (pLannotate 1.2.2; 14 found; start..end, strand, type, name):
     12..39      +  repeat_region  AAV2 ITR (fragment): inverted terminal repeat of adeno-associated virus serotype 2 inverted
     68..95      +  repeat_region  AAV2 ITR (fragment): inverted terminal repeat of adeno-associated virus serotype 2 inverted
    914..2084    +  CDS            GCaMP6s (fragment): improved fluorescent protein-based calcium sensor (Chen et al., 2013)
   2117..2274    +  misc_feature   WPRE (fragment): woodchuck hepatitis virus posttranscriptional regulatory element
   2280..2360    +  misc_feature   WPRE (fragment): woodchuck hepatitis virus posttranscriptional regulatory element
   2377..2488    +  polyA_signal   bGH poly(A) signal: bovine growth hormone polyadenylation signal
   2606..2746    +  repeat_region  AAV2 ITR: inverted terminal repeat of adeno-associated virus serotype 2 inverted
   2751..2802    -  misc_feature   bom (fragment): basis of mobility region from pBR322
   2821..3276    +  rep_origin     f1 ori (sequence partly withheld): f1 bacteriophage origin of replication; arrow indicates direction of (+) strand synthesis
   3277..3326    -  misc_feature   bom (fragment): basis of mobility region from pBR322
   3428..3463    -  CDS            rop (fragment): Rop protein, which maintains plasmids at low copy number; rop
   3558..3662    +  promoter       AmpR promoter: bla
   3663..4523    +  CDS            AmpR: β-lactamase; bla; confers resistance to ampicillin, carbenicillin, and related antibiotics
   4694..5282    +  rep_origin     ori: high-copy-number ColE1/pMB1/pBR322/pUC origin of replication
