[The description below was written by a language model from this plasmid's Addgene catalogue record and pLannotate feature annotations shown in this document.]
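Description:
AiP14647 - pAAV-AiE0452h-minBG-jGCaMP8s-WPRE3-BGHpA (alias CN4647) is a recombinant AAV transfer plasmid of about 5.3 kb, built to express a genetically encoded calcium indicator in a defined striatal neuron population. The bacterial portion carries a high-copy ColE1/pUC-type origin and an ampicillin resistance gene (β-lactamase with its own promoter). It also contains an f1 phage origin and small remnants of pBR322 bom and rop sequences. The expression cassette is flanked by AAV2 inverted terminal repeats, which provide the signals for replication and packaging of the intervening DNA into AAV particles. The annotation finds a full-length ITR on the downstream side and only short ITR fragments on the upstream side. The recorded use of a recombination-deficient growth strain fits the general instability of ITR repeats.

According to the construct name and stated purpose, transcription is driven by AiE0452h, an enhancer designed to direct AAV-mediated expression to striatal D2 medium spiny neurons. It is coupled to a minimal beta-globin promoter (minBG). Neither element is called in the automated feature table, which leaves the region upstream of the coding sequence unannotated. The payload is the synthetic calcium sensor jGCaMP8s. The annotation tool labels this open reading frame as a GCaMP6s fragment, most likely because of sequence similarity within the GCaMP family. Downstream lie two WPRE fragments, consistent with the shortened WPRE3 element that enhances transcript stability and expression while saving packaging space, followed by the bovine growth hormone polyadenylation signal. The construct is one of a set of enhancer AAV vectors for accessing striatal cell types. Its calcium-sensor payload suits it to cell-type-selective calcium imaging of neuronal activity in D2 MSNs.
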