Addgene plasmid #224185: AiP14647 - pAAV-AiE0452h-minBG-jGCaMP8s-WPRE3-BGHpA (Alias: CN4647)
Purpose: AiE0452h is an enhancer sequence, designed to drive AAV-mediated transgene expression in striatal D2 MSNs
Depositing lab: Allen Institute for Brain Science & Jonathan Ting. Depositing organization: Allen Institute. Publication: Enhancer AAV toolbox for accessing and perturbing striatal cell types and circuits. Hunker AC, Wirthlin ME, Gill G, Johansen NJ, Hooper M, Omstead V, Vargas S, Lerma MN, Taskin N, Weed N, Laird WD, Bishaw YM, Bendrick JL, Gore BB, Ben-Simon Y, Opitz-Araya X, Martinez RA, Way SW, Thyagarajan B, Otto S, Sanchez REA, Alexander JR, Amaya A, Amster A, Arbuckle J, Ayala A, Baker PM, Barcelli T, Barta S, Bertagnolli D, Bielstein C, Bishwakarma P, Bowlus J, Boyer G, Brouner K, Casian B, Casper T, Chakka AB, Chakrabarty R, Chong P, Clark M, Colbert K, Daniel S, Dawe T, Departee M, DiValentin P, Donadio NP, Dotson NI, Dwivedi D, Egdorf T, Fliss T, Gary A, Goldy J, Grasso C, Groce EL, Gudsnuk K, Han W, Haradon Z, Hastings S, Helback O, Ho WV, Huang C, Johnson T, Jones DL, Juneau Z, Kenney J, Leibly M, Li S, Liang E, Loeffler H, Lusk NA, Madigan Z, Malloy J, Malone J, McCue R, Melchor J, Mich JK, Moosman S, Morin E, Naidoo R, Newman D, Ngo K, Nguyen K, Oster AL, Ouellette B, Oyama AA, Pena N, Pham T, Phillips E, Pom C, Potekhina L, Ransford S, Ray PL, Reding M, Rette DF, Reynoldson C, Rimorin C, Sigler AR, Rocha DB, Ronellenfitch K, Ruiz A, Sawyer L, Sevigny JP, Shapovalova NV, Shepard N, Shulga L, Soliman S, Staats B, Taormina MJ, Tieu M, Wang Y, Wilkes J, Wood T, Zhou T, Williford A, Dee N, Mollenkopf T, Ng L, Esposito L, Kalmbach BE, Yao S, Ariza J, Collman F, Mufti S, Smith K, Waters J, Ersing I, Patrick M, Zeng H, Lein ES, Kojima Y, Horwitz G, Owen SF, Levi BP, Daigle TL, Tasic B, Bakken TE, Ting JT. Neuron. 2025 May 21;113(10):1507-1524.e17. doi: 10.1016/j.neuron.2025.04.035. PubMed 40403704.
Backbone
  Vector backbone: rAAV
  Vector type: AAV
Growth in bacteria
  Bacterial resistance: Ampicillin, 100 μg/mL
  Growth temperature: 30°C
  Growth strain: NEB Stable
  Copy number: High Copy
Gene/Insert
  Gene/Insert name: jGCaMP8s
  Species: Synthetic
  Cloning method: Restriction Enzyme; 5′ cloning site unknown (unknown if destroyed)
Terms and licenses: Academic/Nonprofit Terms; Industry Terms: Not Available to Industry
Depositor comments: Allen Institute plasmid alias: CN4647 . This work supported by NIH BRAIN Initiative grant UF1MH128339.
How to cite: AiP14647 - pAAV-AiE0452h-minBG-jGCaMP8s-WPRE3-BGHpA (Alias: CN4647) was a gift from Allen Institute for Brain Science & Jonathan Ting (Addgene plasmid # 224185 ; http://n2t.net/addgene:224185 ; RRID:Addgene_224185)
